Addgene plasmid #42795: TAL3332
Depositing lab: Keith Joung. Depositing organization: Massachusetts General Hospital. Publication: Targeted gene disruption in somatic zebrafish cells using engineered TALENs. Sander JD, Cade L, Khayter C, Reyon D, Peterson RT, Joung JK, Yeh JR. Nat Biotechnol. 2011 Aug 5;29(8):697-8. doi: 10.1038/nbt.1934. PubMed 21822241.
Backbone
  Vector backbone: JDS70
  Backbone manufacturer: Addgene plasmid #32285
  Backbone size w/o insert (bp): 6447
  Vector type: Mammalian Expression ; T7
Growth in bacteria
  Bacterial resistance: Ampicillin, 100 μg/mL
  Growth temperature: 37°C
  Growth strain: XL1 Blue
  Copy number: High Copy
Gene/Insert
  Gene/Insert name: ZebrafishCommunity-oxtrl-left (alt name: oxtrl)
  Species: D. rerio (zebrafish)
  Insert size (bp): 1640
  Entrez Gene: LOC796298
  Promoter: CMV
  Tag / fusion protein: 3X Flag (N terminal on backbone); WT FOKI (C terminal on backbone)
  Cloning method: Restriction Enzyme; 5′ cloning site N/A (destroyed during cloning); 3′ cloning site N/A (destroyed during cloning)
  Sequencing primers: 5′ CMV-F; 3′ BGH-rev
Terms and licenses: Academic/Nonprofit Terms; Industry Terms: Not Available to Industry
Depositor comments: Target binding site: TGATCCTCTGGCCCATTA It is strongly recommended that users perform a diagnostic digest to verify this plasmid prior to use. For example, a double digest of the plasmid with BamHI and KpnI should result in two bands at 2.3kb and 5.8kb.
How to cite: TAL3332 was a gift from Keith Joung (Addgene plasmid # 42795 ; http://n2t.net/addgene:42795 ; RRID:Addgene_42795)
