[The description below was written by a language model from this plasmid's Addgene catalogue record.]
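Description:
TAL3332 is a TALEN expression plasmid built on the JDS70 backbone (about 6.4 kb without insert), a mammalian expression vector that also carries a T7 promoter. It is propagated in E. coli as a high-copy plasmid under ampicillin selection. The roughly 1.6 kb insert, named ZebrafishCommunity-oxtrl-left, encodes an engineered TAL effector repeat array designed to recognise a specific DNA site in the zebrafish oxtrl gene. It is therefore a synthetic DNA-binding domain directed at a zebrafish locus, not a copy of the zebrafish gene itself. The array was placed into the backbone by restriction cloning, and the cloning sites were destroyed in the process.

The backbone supplies the rest of the nuclease. An N-terminal 3X FLAG tag allows detection of the protein, and a C-terminal wild-type FokI cleavage domain is fused in frame with the repeat array. Expression in cultured cells is driven by the CMV promoter. The T7 designation indicates that the coding sequence can also be transcribed in vitro, which is the usual way to make mRNA for embryo injection. The BGH reverse sequencing primer suggests a BGH polyadenylation region downstream, although no feature table is provided to confirm this.

FokI must dimerise to cut DNA, so this "left" monomer is intended for use with a matching "right" TALEN that binds the opposite strand across a spacer. The record does not identify that partner. Together the pair makes a targeted double-strand break at oxtrl, and error-prone repair of the break yields disruptive indel mutations, consistent with the associated work on targeted gene disruption in zebrafish somatic cells. The depositor recommends verifying the plasmid by diagnostic restriction digest before use.
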