>Addgene plasmid #42795 | TAL3332 | depositor partial sequence | sequence record 57915 | TAL3332 sequence 2430 bps
TCTAGAGCTAGCACCATGGACTACAAAGACCATGACGGTGATTATAAAGATCATGACATCGATTACAAGG
ATGACGATGACAAGATGGCCCCCAAGAAGAAGAGGAAGGTGGGCATTCACCGCGGGGTACCTATGGTGGA
CTTGAGGACACTCGGTTATTCGCAACAGCAACAGGAGAAAATCAAGCCTAAGGTCAGGAGCACCGTCGCG
CAACACCACGAGGCGCTTGTGGGGCATGGCTTCACTCATGCGCATATTGTCGCGCTTTCACAGCACCCTG
CGGCGCTTGGGACGGTGGCTGTCAAATACCAAGATATGATTGCGGCCCTGCCCGAAGCCACGCACGAGGC
AATTGTAGGGGTCGGTAAACAGTGGTCGGGAGCGCGAGCACTTGAGGCGCTGCTGACTGTGGCGGGTGAG
CTTAGGGGGCCTCCGCTCCAGCTCGACACCGGGCAGCTGCTGAAGATCGCGAAGAGAGGGGGAGTAACAG
CGGTAGAGGCAGTGCACGCCTGGCGCAATGCGCTCACCGGGGCCCCCTTGAACCTGACCCCAGACCAGGT
AGTCGCAATCGCGAACAATAATGGGGGAAAGCAAGCCCTGGAAACCGTGCAAAGGTTGTTGCCGGTCCTT
TGTCAAGACCACGGCCTTACACCGGAGCAAGTCGTGGCCATTGCAAGCAACATCGGTGGCAAACAGGCTC
TTGAGACGGTTCAGAGACTTCTCCCAGTTCTCTGTCAAGCCCACGGGCTGACTCCCGATCAAGTTGTAGC
GATTGCGTCCAACGGTGGAGGGAAACAAGCATTGGAGACTGTCCAACGGCTCCTTCCCGTGTTGTGTCAA
GCCCACGGTTTGACGCCTGCACAAGTGGTCGCCATCGCCAGCCATGATGGCGGTAAGCAGGCGCTGGAAA
CAGTACAGCGCCTGCTGCCTGTACTGTGCCAGGATCATGGACTGACCCCAGACCAGGTAGTCGCAATCGC
GTCACATGACGGGGGAAAGCAAGCCCTGGAAACCGTGCAAAGGTTGTTGCCGGTCCTTTGTCAAGACCAC
GGCCTTACACCGGAGCAAGTCGTGGCCATTGCAAGCAATGGGGGTGGCAAACAGGCTCTTGAGACGGTTC
AGAGACTTCTCCCAGTTCTCTGTCAAGCCCACGGGCTGACTCCCGATCAAGTTGTAGCGATTGCGTCGCA
TGACGGAGGGAAACAAGCATTGGAGACTGTCCAACGGCTCCTTCCCGTGTTGTGTCAAGCCCACGGTTTG
ACGCCTGCACAAGTGGTCGCCATCGCCTCGAATGGCGGCGGTAAGCAGGCGCTGGAAACAGTACAGCGCC
TGCTGCCTGTACTGTGCCAGGATCATGGACTGACCCCAGACCAGGTAGTCGCAATCGCGAACAATAATGG
GGGAAAGCAAGCCCTGGAAACCGTGCAAAGGTTGTTGCCGGTCCTTTGTCAAGACCACGGCCTTACACCG
GAGCAAGTCGTGGCCATTGCAAATAATAACGGTGGCAAACAGGCTCTTGAGACGGTTCAGAGACTTCTCC
CAGTTCTCTGTCAAGCCCACGGGCTGACTCCCGATCAAGTTGTAGCGATTGCGTCGCATGACGGAGGGAA
ACAAGCATTGGAGACTGTCCAACGGCTCCTTCCCGTGTTGTGTCAAGCCCACGGTTTGACGCCTGCACAA
GTGGTCGCCATCGCCAGCCATGATGGCGGTAAGCAGGCGCTGGAAACAGTACAGCGCCTGCTGCCTGTAC
TGTGCCAGGATCATGGACTGACCCCAGACCAGGTAGTCGCAATCGCGTCACATGACGGGGGAAAGCAAGC
CCTGGAAACCGTGCAAAGGTTGTTGCCGGTCCTTTGTCAAGACCACGGCCTTACACCGGAGCAAGTCGTG
GCCATTGCAAGCAACATCGGTGGCAAACAGGCTCTTGAGACGGTTCAGAGACTTCTCCCAGTTCTCTGTC
AAGCCCACGGGCTGACTCCCGATCAAGTTGTAGCGATTGCGTCCAACGGTGGAGGGAAACAAGCATTGGA
GACTGTCCAACGGCTCCTTCCCGTGTTGTGTCAAGCCCACGGTTTGACGCCTGCACAAGTGGTCGCCATC
GCCTCGAATGGCGGCGGTAAGCAGGCGCTGGAAACAGTACAGCGCCTGCTGCCTGTACTGTGCCAGGATC
ATGGACTGACACCCGAACAGGTGGTCGCCATTGCTTCTAACATCGGAGGACGGCCAGCCTTGGAGTCCAT
CGTAGCCCAATTGTCCAGGCCCGATCCCGCGTTGGCTGCGTTAACGAATGACCATCTGGTGGCGTTGGCA
TGTCTTGGTGGACGACCCGCGCTCGATGCAGTCAAAAAGGGTCTGCCTCATGCTCCCGCATTGATCAAAA
GAACCAACCGGCGGATTCCCGAGAGAACTTCCCATCGAGTCGCGGGATCC
