>Addgene plasmid #42795 | TAL3332 | addgene partial sequence | sequence record 64569 | JDS-TALEN-F 5'-TAGGGGTCGGTAAACAGTGG-3'
GCGGGTGAGCTTAGGGGGCCTCCGCTCCAGCTCGACACCGGGCAGCTGCTGAAGATCGCGAAGAGAGGGG
GAGTAACAGCGGTAGAGGCAGTGCACGCCTGGCGCAATGCGCTCACCGGGGCCCCCTTGAACCTGACCCC
AGACCAGGTAGTCGCAATCGCGAACAATAATGGGGGAAAGCAAGCCCTGGAAACCGTGCAAAGGTTGTTG
CCGGTCCTTTGTCAAGACCACGGCCTTACACCGGAGCAAGTCGTGGCCATTGCAAGCAACATCGGTGGCA
AACAGGCTCTTGAGACGGTTCAGAGACTTCTCCCAGTTCTCTGTCAAGCCCACGGGCTGACTCCCGATCA
AGTTGTAGCGATTGCGTCCAACGGTGGAGGGAAACAAGCATTGGAGACTGTCCAACGGCTCCTTCCCGTG
TTGTGTCAAGCCCACGGTTTGACGCCTGCACAAGTGGTCGCCATCGCCAGCCATGATGGCGGTAAGCAGG
CGCTGGAAACAGTACAGCGCCTGCTGCCTGTACTGTGCCAGGATCATGGACTGACCCCAGACCAGGTAGT
CGCAATCGCGTCACATGACGGGGGAAAGCAAGCCCTGGAAACCGTGCAAAGGTTGTTGCCGGTCCTTTGT
CAAGACCACGGCCTTACACCGGAGCAAGTCGTGGCCATTGCAAGCAATGGGGGTGGCAAACAGGCTCTTG
AGACGGTTCAGAGACTTCTCCCAGTTCTCTGTCAAGCCCACGGGCTGACTCCCGATCAAGTTGTAGCGAT
TGCGTCGCATGACGGAGGGAAACAAGCATTGGAGACTGTCCAACGGCTCCTTCCCGTGTTGTGTCAAGCC
CACGGTTT
